Addgene plasmid #208170: SSH-pSUMO-β′-COPI-WD40-Tyr33Ala
Purpose: Bacterial expression plasmid for Saccharomyces cerevisiae β′-COPI-WD40-Tyr33Ala mutant (residues 1-301)
Depositing lab: Syed Saif Hasan. Depositing organization: University of Maryland, Baltimore. Publication: A single C-terminal residue controls SARS-CoV-2 spike trafficking and incorporation into VLPs. Dey D, Qing E, He Y, Chen Y, Jennings B, Cohn W, Singh S, Gakhar L, Schnicker NJ, Pierce BG, Whitelegge JP, Doray B, Orban J, Gallagher T, Hasan SS. Nat Commun. 2023 Dec 15;14(1):8358. doi: 10.1038/s41467-023-44076-3. PubMed 38102143.
Backbone
  Vector backbone: pSUMO
  Vector type: Bacterial Expression
Growth in bacteria
  Bacterial resistance: Ampicillin, 100 μg/mL
  Growth temperature: 37°C
  Growth strain: DH5alpha
  Copy number: Unknown
Gene/Insert
  Gene/Insert name: N-terminal domain of yeast β′-COPI-WD40 subunit (1-301) with Tyr33Ala substitution (alt name: Yeast β′WD40 Y33A)
  Species: S. cerevisiae (budding yeast)
  GenBank ID: U11237
  Tag / fusion protein: Strep-tag (N terminal on backbone); His-tag (N terminal on backbone); SUMO-tag (N terminal on backbone)
  Cloning method: Ligation Independent Cloning
  Sequencing primers: 5′ T7 promoter
Terms and licenses: Academic/Nonprofit Terms; Industry Terms: Not Available to Industry
How to cite: SSH-pSUMO-β′-COPI-WD40-Tyr33Ala was a gift from Syed Saif Hasan (Addgene plasmid # 208170 ; http://n2t.net/addgene:208170 ; RRID:Addgene_208170)
