[The description below was written by a language model from this plasmid's Addgene catalogue record and pLannotate feature annotations shown in this document.]
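Description:
SSH-pSUMO-β′-COPI-WD40-Tyr33Ala is a 6.6 kb bacterial expression plasmid built on the pSUMO backbone, a pET-style vector. It replicates from a ColE1/pBR322-type origin accompanied by the rop gene and the bom region, and is selected with ampicillin through the bla (AmpR) cassette. An f1 phage origin is also present, along with nonfunctional fragments of the tetracycline resistance gene left over from the pBR322 lineage. The catalogue lists copy number as unknown.

The expression cassette is driven by a T7 promoter with an adjacent lac operator and the T7 gene 10 ribosome binding site, and it ends at a T7 terminator. A lacI gene carried on the plasmid supplies the repressor, so transcription is expected to be IPTG-inducible in E. coli hosts that provide T7 RNA polymerase. The open reading frame encodes a yeast SMT3-derived SUMO tag fused upstream of residues 1-301 of Saccharomyces cerevisiae SEC27, the β′ subunit of the COPI coatomer. This is the N-terminal WD40 domain, here carrying a Tyr33Ala substitution, and it was inserted by ligation independent cloning. The catalogue also lists N-terminal Strep and His tags on the backbone. The feature table does not annotate these upstream of SUMO, although an unannotated stretch lies between the ribosome binding site and SUMO. It does detect a short His-tag fragment and a SET1 fragment downstream of the insert, and the record does not say whether these are translated.

Coatomer binds dilysine motifs on cargo proteins for retrograde Golgi-to-ER transport. The plasmid serves to produce the recombinant mutant WD40 domain, and it was deposited with a study of SARS-CoV-2 spike trafficking and incorporation into virus-like particles.
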