Features (pLannotate 1.2.2; 20 found; start..end, strand, type, name):
     86..466     -  CDS            YPB1_ECOLX: Protein predicted: Swiss-Prot protein existence level 4. From Escherichia coli.
    483..674     +  CDS            rop: Rop protein, which maintains plasmids at low copy number; rop
    776..915     +  misc_feature   bom: basis of mobility region from pBR322
   1101..1689    -  rep_origin     ori: high-copy-number ColE1/pMB1/pBR322/pUC origin of replication
   1860..2720    -  CDS            AmpR: β-lactamase; bla; confers resistance to ampicillin, carbenicillin, and related antibiotics
   2721..2825    -  promoter       AmpR promoter: bla
   2878..3306    -  rep_origin     f1 ori (sequence partly withheld): f1 bacteriophage origin of replication; arrow indicates direction of (+) strand synthesis
   3343..3390    -  terminator     T7 terminator: transcription terminator for bacteriophage T7 RNA polymerase
   3398..3447    -  CDS            SET1 (fragment): solubility-enhancement tag derived from T7 phage gene 10B
   3457..3474    -  CDS            9xHis (fragment): 9xHis affinity tag
   3499..4401    -  CDS            SEC27 (fragment): COPB2_YEAST - Experimental evidence at protein level: Swiss-Prot protein existence level 1. The coatomer is a cytosolic protein complex that binds to dilysine motifs and reversibly associates with Golgi non-clathrin- coated vesicles, which further mediate biosynthetic protein transport from the ER, via the Golgi up to the trans Golgi network. Coatomer complex is required for budding from Golgi membranes, and is essential for the retrograde Golgi-to-ER transport of dilysine-tagged proteins. From Saccharomyces cerevisiae (strain ATCC 204508 / S288c) (Baker's yeast).
   4405..4692    -  CDS            SUMO: cleavable ubiquitin-like protein tag; S. cerevisiae SMT3 (truncated and modified); modified to prevent cleavage by eukaryotic SUMO proteases
   4759..4781    -  RBS            RBS: efficient ribosome binding site from bacteriophage T7 gene 10 (Olins and Rangwala, 1989)
   4796..4820    -  protein_bind   lac operator: The lac repressor binds to the lac operator to inhibit transcription in E. coli. This inhibition can be relieved by adding lactose or isopropyl-β-D-thiogalactopyranoside (IPTG). lac repressor encoded by lacI
   4821..4839    -  promoter       T7 promoter: promoter for bacteriophage T7 RNA polymerase
   4861..5140    +  CDS            TcR (fragment): tetracycline efflux protein; tet; confers resistance to tetracycline
   5148..5225    +  promoter       lacI promoter: lacI
   5226..6308    +  CDS            lacI: lac repressor; lacI; The lac repressor binds to the lac operator to inhibit transcription in E. coli. This inhibition can be relieved by adding lactose or isopropyl-β-D-thiogalactopyranoside (IPTG).
   6321..6342    +  protein_bind   CAP binding site: CAP binding activates transcription in the presence of cAMP. E. coli catabolite activator protein
   6357..14      +  CDS            TcR (fragment) (across the origin): tetracycline efflux protein; tet; confers resistance to tetracycline
>Addgene plasmid #208170 | SSH-pSUMO-β′-COPI-WD40-Tyr33Ala | addgene full sequence | sequence record 436202 | Addgene NGS Result
CCGGCATGGCGGCCCCACGGGTGCGCATGATCGTGCTCCTGTCGTTGAGGACCCGGCTAGGCTGGCGGGG
TTGCCTTACTGGTTAGCAGAATGAATCACCGATACGCGAGCGAACGTGAAGCGACTGCTGCTGCAAAACG
TCTGCGACCTGAGCAACAACATGAATGGTCTTCGGTTTCCGTGTTTCGTAAAGTCTGGAAACGCGGAAGT
CAGCGCCCTGCACCATTATGTTCCGGATCTGCATCGCAGGATGCTGCTGGCTACCCTGTGGAACACCTAC
ATCTGTATTAACGAAGCGCTGGCATTGACCCTGAGTGATTTTTCTCTGGTCCCGCCGCATCCATACCGCC
AGTTGTTTACCCTCACAACGTTCCAGTAACCGGGCATGTTCATCATCAGTAACCCGTATCGTGAGCATCC
TCTCTCGTTTCATCGGTATCATTACCCCCATGAACAGAAATCCCCCTTACACGGAGGCATCAGTGACCAA
ACAGGAAAAAACCGCCCTTAACATGGCCCGCTTTATCAGAAGCCAGACATTAACGCTTCTGGAGAAACTC
AACGAGCTGGACGCGGATGAACAGGCAGACATCTGTGAATCGCTTCACGACCACGCTGATGAGCTTTACC
GCAGCTGCCTCGCGCGTTTCGGTGATGACGGTGAAAACCTCTGACACATGCAGCTCCCGGAGACGGTCAC
AGCTTGTCTGTAAGCGGATGCCGGGAGCAGACAAGCCCGTCAGGGCGCGTCAGCGGGTGTTGGCGGGTGT
CGGGGCGCAGCCATGACCCAGTCACGTAGCGATAGCGGAGTGTATACTGGCTTAACTATGCGGCATCAGA
GCAGATTGTACTGAGAGTGCACCATTGCGGTGTGAAATACCGCACAGATGCGTAAGGAGAAAATACCGCA
TCAGGCGCTCTTCCGCTTCCTCGCTCACTGACTCGCTGCGCTCGGTCGTTCGGCTGCGGCGAGCGGTATC
AGCTCACTCAAAGGCGGTAATACGGTTATCCACAGAATCAGGGGATAACGCAGGAAAGAACATGTGAGCA
AAAGGCCAGCAAAAGGCCAGGAACCGTAAAAAGGCCGCGTTGCTGGCGTTTTTCCATAGGCTCCGCCCCC
CTGACGAGCATCACAAAAATCGACGCTCAAGTCAGAGGTGGCGAAACCCGACAGGACTATAAAGATACCA
GGCGTTTCCCCCTGGAAGCTCCCTCGTGCGCTCTCCTGTTCCGACCCTGCCGCTTACCGGATACCTGTCC
GCCTTTCTCCCTTCGGGAAGCGTGGCGCTTTCTCATAGCTCACGCTGTAGGTATCTCAGTTCGGTGTAGG
TCGTTCGCTCCAAGCTGGGCTGTGTGCACGAACCCCCCGTTCAGCCCGACCGCTGCGCCTTATCCGGTAA
CTATCGTCTTGAGTCCAACCCGGTAAGACACGACTTATCGCCACTGGCAGCAGCCACTGGTAACAGGATT
AGCAGAGCGAGGTATGTAGGCGGTGCTACAGAGTTCTTGAAGTGGTGGCCTAACTACGGCTACACTAGAA
GGACAGTATTTGGTATCTGCGCTCTGCTGAAGCCAGTTACCTTCGGAAAAAGAGTTGGTAGCTCTTGATC
CGGCAAACAAACCACCGCTGGTAGCGGTGGTTTTTTTGTTTGCAAGCAGCAGATTACGCGCAGAAAAAAA
GGATCTCAAGAAGATCCTTTGATCTTTTCTACGGGGTCTGACGCTCAGTGGAACGAAAACTCACGTTAAG
GGATTTTGGTCATGAGATTATCAAAAAGGATCTTCACCTAGATCCTTTTAAATTAAAAATGAAGTTTTAA
ATCAATCTAAAGTATATATGAGTAAACTTGGTCTGACAGTTACCAATGCTTAATCAGTGAGGCACCTATC
TCAGCGATCTGTCTATTTCGTTCATCCATAGTTGCCTGACTCCCCGTCGTGTAGATAACTACGATACGGG
AGGGCTTACCATCTGGCCCCAGTGCTGCAATGATACCGCGAGAACCACGCTCACCGGCTCCAGATTTATC
AGCAATAAACCAGCCAGCCGGAAGGGCCGAGCGCAGAAGTGGTCCTGCAACTTTATCCGCCTCCATCCAG
TCTATTAATTGTTGCCGGGAAGCTAGAGTAAGTAGTTCGCCAGTTAATAGTTTGCGCAACGTTGTTGCCA
TTGCTGCAGGCATCGTGGTGTCACGCTCGTCGTTTGGTATGGCTTCATTCAGCTCCGGTTCCCAACGATC
AAGGCGAGTTACATGATCCCCCATGTTGTGCAAAAAAGCGGTTAGCTCCTTCGGTCCTCCGATCGTTGTC
AGAAGTAAGTTGGCCGCAGTGTTATCACTCATGGTTATGGCAGCACTGCATAATTCTCTTACTGTCATGC
CATCCGTAAGATGCTTTTCTGTGACTGGTGAGTACTCAACCAAGTCATTCTGAGAATAGTGTATGCGGCG
ACCGAGTTGCTCTTGCCCGGCGTCAATACGGGATAATACCGCGCCACATAGCAGAACTTTAAAAGTGCTC
ATCATTGGAAAACGTTCTTCGGGGCGAAAACTCTCAAGGATCTTACCGCTGTTGAGATCCAGTTCGATGT
AACCCACTCGTGCACCCAACTGATCTTCAGCATCTTTTACTTTCACCAGCGTTTCTGGGTGAGCAAAAAC
AGGAAGGCAAAATGCCGCAAAAAAGGGAATAAGGGCGACACGGAAATGTTGAATACTCATACTCTTCCTT
TTTCAATATTATTGAAGCATTTATCAGGGTTATTGTCTCATGAGCGGATACATATTTGAATGTATTTAGA
AAAATAAACAAATAGGGGTTCCGCGCACATTTCCCCGAAAAGTGCCACCTAAATTGTAAGCGTTAATATT
TTGTTAAAATTCGCGTTAAATTTTTGTTAAATCAGCTCATTTTTTAACCAATAGGCCGAAATCGGCAAAA
TCCCTTATAAATCAAAAGAATAGACCGAGATAGGGT
[37 nt withheld, positions 2977-3013]
AAAGAACGTGGACTCCAACGTCAAAGG
[49 nt withheld, positions 3041-3089]
T
[91 nt withheld, positions 3091-3181]
G
[124 nt withheld, positions 3183-3306]
CCCATTCGCCAATCCGGATATAGTTCCTCCTTTCAGCAAAAAACCCCTCAAGACCCGTTTAGAGGCCCCA
AGGGGTTATGCTAGTTATTGCTCAGCGGTGGCAGCAGCCAACTCAGCTTCCTTTCGGGCTTTGTTAGCAG
CCGGATCTCAGTGGTGGTGGTGGTGGTGCTCGAGTGCGGCCGCAAGCTTTCATCCCAAGGAAAGTACGGT
AAACCCATTATCAAACCCGGATGCAATGTAGTTTTTACGTCCTGTTGGATGGGTAGCGATACACCAACTT
CTTTCTAAACCAACGTTTAAAGTCTTTTCTACCTTGTAAGTGGAAGAATTCCATATCTTTAAAGTGCCAT
CTTCGGAACCAGAAATTATAATGGGTAAAGTTGGATGGAAAACAGCAAAAGAAACATTGGACATGTGACC
TTCTAGAGTGGCTACACATGACTTCGTTTGGTAATCCCAAATTTTGATGGTTAAGTCGTCCGACGCAGTA
ATCATATAAGGCTTGTCAGGTAGCGGGTAATAATCAACATAATTCACACCTCTTTCTTGTCCTGTGGTTA
ACGTGAAATTTGGTGTCGATTGTCCCAATGACCAAACTTTAACGGTTCGGTCCAAACACCCAGATGCAAA
CGTACTAGGGTCCTTTGGATTGAATGCGACGCACATGACAAAGTGTTCGTGACCTTCAAAAGTTTGTTCT
AAGGCCCAGTTATTTTCCCAATTCCATAGTTTGACTGTCAAATCATCACTGCCGGATAAAACATAAGGCT
TTGTTGGATGTACAGCAATGGAACGGATATAGTCTGGATGAGCTTCGAAATCAACAACTTTTTCACCTGT
ATTGTAGTTGAAGACTCTGATCCTGAAATCATCACTCCCAACAATTATCCAATTCTTTCTTGCAATGAAT
TTACCTGCTCTAACAGGAGTTTCCGTAACTTGGATGGATCTAACTTCAACTTGTGTTTCGTAATTCCAGA
TCTCAACACGACCAGAAGCCAAGGTAGTCAAAACCCATGGCTCAGTAGGATGGAAATCGATACCTTTAAC
TCGATCGGATCTATTACTAAAAGTTTTCTTTATATCCAACTTCATCGAACCTCCAATCTGTTCGCGGTGA
GCCTCAATAATATCGTTATCCTCCATGTCCAAATCTTCAGGGGTCTGATCAGCTTGAATTCTAATACCGT
CGTACAAGAATCTTAAGGAGTCCATTTCCTTACCCTGTCTTTTAGCGAACGCTTCCATCAGCCTTCTTAA
AGGAGTGGTCTTTTTGATCTTGAAGAAGATCTCTGAAGATCCATCGGACACCTTTAAATTGATGTGAGTC
TCAGGCTTGACTTCTGGCTTGACCTCTGGCTTAGCTTCTTGATTGACTTCTGAGTCCGACCCGTGATGAT
GATGGTGATGACCAGCACTTTTTTCAAATTGGGGGTGTGACCACATGGTATATCTCCTTCTTAAAGTTAA
ACAAAATTATTTCTAGAGGGGAATTGTTATCCGCTCACAATTCCCCTATAGTGAGTCGTATTAATTTCGC
GGGATCGAGATCTCGATCCTCTACGCCGGACGCATCGTGGCCGGCATCACCGGCGCCACAGGTGCGGTTG
CTGGCGCCTATATCGCCGACATCACCGATGGGGAAGATCGGGCTCGCCACTTCGGGCTCATGAGCGCTTG
TTTCGGCGTGGGTATGGTGGCAGGCCCCGTGGCCGGGGGACTGTTGGGCGCCATCTCCTTGCATGCACCA
TTCCTTGCGGCGGCGGTGCTCAACGGCCTCAACCTACTACTGGGCTGCTTCCTAATGCAGGAGTCGCATA
AGGGAGAGCGTCGAGATCCCGGACACCATCGAATGGCGCAAAACCTTTCGCGGTATGGCATGATAGCGCC
CGGAAGAGAGTCAATTCAGGGTGGTGAATGTGAAACCAGTAACGTTATACGATGTCGCAGAGTATGCCGG
TGTCTCTTATCAGACCGTTTCCCGCGTGGTGAACCAGGCCAGCCACGTTTCTGCGAAAACGCGGGAAAAA
GTGGAAGCGGCGATGGCGGAGCTGAATTACATTCCCAACCGCGTGGCACAACAACTGGCGGGCAAACAGT
CGTTGCTGATTGGCGTTGCCACCTCCAGTCTGGCCCTGCACGCGCCGTCGCAAATTGTCGCGGCGATTAA
ATCTCGCGCCGATCAACTGGGTGCCAGCGTGGTGGTGTCGATGGTAGAACGAAGCGGCGTCGAAGCCTGT
AAAGCGGCGGTGCACAATCTTCTCGCGCAACGCGTCAGTGGGCTGATCATTAACTATCCGCTGGATGACC
AGGATGCCATTGCTGTGGAAGCTGCCTGCACTAATGTTCCGGCGTTATTTCTTGATGTCTCTGACCAGAC
ACCCATCAACAGTATTATTTTCTCCCATGAAGACGGTACGCGACTGGGCGTGGAGCATCTGGTCGCATTG
GGTCACCAGCAAATCGCGCTGTTAGCGGGCCCATTAAGTTCTGTCTCGGCGCGTCTGCGTCTGGCTGGCT
GGCATAAATATCTCACTCGCAATCAAATTCAGCCGATAGCGGAACGGGAAGGCGACTGGAGTGCCATGTC
CGGTTTTCAACAAACCATGCAAATGCTGAATGAGGGCATCGTTCCCACTGCGATGCTGGTTGCCAACGAT
CAGATGGCGCTGGGCGCAATGCGCGCCATTACCGAGTCCGGGCTGCGCGTTGGTGCGGATATCTCGGTAG
TGGGATACGACGATACCGAAGACAGCTCATGTTATATCCCGCCGTTAACCACCATCAAACAGGATTTTCG
CCTGCTGGGGCAAACCAGCGTGGACCGCTTGCTGCAACTCTCTCAGGGCCAGGCGGTGAAGGGCAATCAG
CTGTTGCCCGTCTCACTGGTGAAAAGAAAAACCACCCTGGCGCCCAATACGCAAACCGCCTCTCCCCGCG
CGTTGGCCGATTCATTAATGCAGCTGGCACGACAGGTTTCCCGACTGGAAAGCGGGCAGTGAGCGCAACG
CAATTAATGTAAGTTAGCTCACTCATTAGGCACCGGGATCTCGACCGATGCCCTTGAGAGCCTTCAACCC
AGTCAGCTCCTTCCGGTGGGCGCGGGGCATGACTATCGTCGCCGCACTTATGACTGTCTTCTTTATCATG
CAACTCGTAGGACAGGTGCCGGCAGCGCTCTGGGTCATTTTCGGCGAGGACCGCTTTCGCTGGAGCGCGA
CGATGATCGGCCTGTCGCTTGCGGTATTCGGAATCTTGCACGCCCTCGCTCAAGCCTTCGTCACTGGTCC
CGCCACCAAACGTTTCGGCGAGAAGCAGGCCATTATCG
